Addgene plasmid #147784: pCIneo-lambdaN-HA-HsEDC4_974-1265_V
Purpose: Mammalian Expression of HsEDC4_974-1265
Depositing lab: Elisa Izaurralde. Depositing organization: Max Planck Institute for Developmental Biology. Publication: A direct interaction between DCP1 and XRN1 couples mRNA decapping to 5' exonucleolytic degradation. Braun JE, Truffault V, Boland A, Huntzinger E, Chang CT, Haas G, Weichenrieder O, Coles M, Izaurralde E. Nat Struct Mol Biol. 2012 Dec;19(12):1324-31. doi: 10.1038/nsmb.2413. Epub 2012 Nov 11. PubMed 23142987.
Backbone
  Vector backbone: pCI-neo
  Vector type: Mammalian Expression
Growth in bacteria
  Bacterial resistance: Ampicillin, 100 μg/mL
  Growth temperature: 37°C
  Growth strain: DH5alpha
  Copy number: High Copy
Gene/Insert
  Gene/Insert name: HsEDC4_974-1265
  Species: H. sapiens (human)
  Entrez Gene: EDC4 (a.k.a. GE1, Ge-1, HEDL5, HEDLS, RCD-8, RCD8)
  Cloning method: Unknown
Terms and licenses: Academic/Nonprofit Terms; Industry Terms: Not Available to Industry
Depositor comments: sequence extracted from NCBI: NM_014329.4 Plasmids from this collection were made available to the research community and donated after the lab closed. Please note that the sequence provided by the depositing laboratory may be theoretical/predicted or based on Sanger sequencing results. There may be discrepancies between sequencing results obtained by Addgene and the depositor sequence. If an Addgene verified sequence is not available, please contact before placing your order to request that our lab fully sequence the plasmid.
How to cite: pCIneo-lambdaN-HA-HsEDC4_974-1265_V was a gift from Elisa Izaurralde (Addgene plasmid # 147784 ; http://n2t.net/addgene:147784 ; RRID:Addgene_147784)
