[The description below was written by a language model from this plasmid's Addgene catalogue record and pLannotate feature annotations shown in this document.]
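Description:
pCIneo-lambdaN-HA-HsEDC4_974-1265_V is a 6,476-nt mammalian expression plasmid built on the pCI-neo backbone. It produces a fragment of human EDC4 (enhancer of mRNA decapping 4, also called Ge-1 or HEDLS) spanning residues 974–1265. In bacteria it is maintained at high copy through a ColE1/pUC-type origin and selected with ampicillin via the β-lactamase gene. An f1 origin is also present and allows single-stranded DNA production. For mammalian cells, a separate cassette places the neo (nptII) gene under the SV40 enhancer/early promoter with a synthetic poly(A) signal, which permits G418 selection of stable transfectants.

The expression unit is driven by the human CMV immediate-early enhancer and promoter, followed by the chimeric β-globin/immunoglobulin intron typical of pCI vectors, which generally improves expression of the spliced transcript. The open reading frame begins with a short fragment of the bacteriophage lambda N protein, followed by an HA epitope (annotated as a partial match to a 3xHA tag, consistent in length with a single copy) and then the EDC4 fragment. It is terminated by the SV40 late poly(A) signal. T7 and T3 promoters flank the insert, as in the parent vector. The lambda N peptide binds boxB RNA hairpins, so fusions of this type are commonly used in tethering assays. In these assays the protein is recruited to a boxB-containing reporter mRNA to test its effect on stability or translation, while the HA tag allows detection or immunoprecipitation. The record itself states only mammalian expression as the purpose, and the associated publication concerns the coupling of mRNA decapping to 5' exonucleolytic degradation. The depositor notes that the supplied sequence may be theoretical rather than fully verified.
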