Features (pLannotate 1.2.2; 21 found; start..end, strand, type, name):
    140..517     +  enhancer       CMV enhancer: human cytomegalovirus immediate early enhancer
    518..729     +  promoter       CMV promoter: human cytomegalovirus (CMV) immediate early promoter
    890..1022    +  intron         chimeric intron: chimera between introns from human β-globin and immunoglobulin heavy chain genes
   1067..1085    +  promoter       T7 promoter: promoter for bacteriophage T7 RNA polymerase
   1104..1169    +  CDS            N (fragment): REGN_LAMBD - Experimental evidence at protein level: Swiss-Prot protein existence level 1. Plays a role as a transcriptional antitermination factor that allows the virus to initiate its lytic phase. Activates expression of the delayed viral early genes by modifying host RNA polymerase (RNAP) into a form that is resistant to termination signals. This antitermination function requires the host NusA protein which serves to stabilize the interaction between antitermination protein N and host RNA polymerase. From Escherichia phage lambda (Bacteriophage lambda).
   1194..1220    +  CDS            3xHA (fragment): three tandem HA epitope tags
   1239..2114    +  CDS            EDC4 (fragment): EDC4_HUMAN - Also known as HEDLS. Experimental evidence at protein level: Swiss-Prot protein existence level 1. In the process of mRNA degradation, seems to play a role in mRNA decapping. Component of a complex containing DCP2 and DCP1A which functions in decapping of ARE-containing mRNAs. Promotes complex formation between DCP1A and DCP2. Enhances the catalytic activity of DCP2 (in vitro). From Homo sapiens (Human).
   2145..2162    -  promoter       T3 promoter (fragment): promoter for bacteriophage T3 RNA polymerase
   2180..2301    -  polyA_signal   SV40 poly(A) signal: SV40 polyadenylation signal
   2324..2392    -  CDS            large T antigen (fragment): large T antigen from SV40 (simian virus 40)
   2416..2483    +  CDS            lacZα (fragment): LacZα fragment of β-galactosidase; lacZ fragment
   2487..2915    +  rep_origin     f1 ori (sequence partly withheld): f1 bacteriophage origin of replication; arrow indicates direction of (+) strand synthesis
   2943..2994    -  misc_feature   bom (fragment): basis of mobility region from pBR322
   3059..3416    +  promoter       SV40 promoter: SV40 enhancer and early promoter
   3467..4258    +  CDS            neo: KKA2_KLEPN - Also known as kan, nptII. Experimental evidence at protein level: Swiss-Prot protein existence level 1. Resistance to kanamycin, neomycin, paromomycin, ribostamycin, butirosin and gentamicin B. From Klebsiella pneumoniae.
   4325..4373    +  polyA_signal   poly(A) signal: synthetic polyadenylation signal
   4393..4447    -  misc_feature   bom (fragment): basis of mobility region from pBR322
   4549..4584    -  CDS            rop (fragment): Rop protein, which maintains plasmids at low copy number; rop
   4679..4783    +  promoter       AmpR promoter: bla
   4784..5644    +  CDS            AmpR: β-lactamase; bla; confers resistance to ampicillin, carbenicillin, and related antibiotics
   5815..6403    +  rep_origin     ori: high-copy-number ColE1/pMB1/pBR322/pUC origin of replication
>Addgene plasmid #147784 | pCIneo-lambdaN-HA-HsEDC4_974-1265_V | depositor full sequence | sequence record 290231 | Full Sequence
TCAATATTGGCCATTAGCCATATTATTCATTGGTTATATAGCATAAATCAATATTGGCTATTGGCCATTG
CATACGTTGTATCTATATCATAATATGTACATTTATATTGGCTCATGTCCAATATGACCGCCATGTTGGC
ATTGATTATTGACTAGTTATTAATAGTAATCAATTACGGGGTCATTAGTTCATAGCCCATATATGGAGTT
CCGCGTTACATAACTTACGGTAAATGGCCCGCCTGGCTGACCGCCCAACGACCCCCGCCCATTGACGTCA
ATAATGACGTATGTTCCCATAGTAACGCCAATAGGGACTTTCCATTGACGTCAATGGGTGGAGTATTTAC
GGTAAACTGCCCACTTGGCAGTACATCAAGTGTATCATATGCCAAGTCCGCCCCCTATTGACGTCAATGA
CGGTAAATGGCCCGCCTGGCATTATGCCCAGTACATGACCTTACGGGACTTTCCTACTTGGCAGTACATC
TACGTATTAGTCATCGCTATTACCATGGTGATGCGGTTTTGGCAGTACACCAATGGGCGTGGATAGCGGT
TTGACTCACGGGGATTTCCAAGTCTCCACCCCATTGACGTCAATGGGAGTTTGTTTTGGCACCAAAATCA
ACGGGACTTTCCAAAATGTCGTAACAACTGCGATCGCCCGCCCCGTTGACGCAAATGGGCGGTAGGCGTG
TACGGTGGGAGGTCTATATAAGCAGAGCTCGTTTAGTGAACCGTCAGATCACTAGAAGCTTTATTGCGGT
AGTTTATCACAGTTAAATTGCTAACGCAGTCAGTGCTTCTGACACAACAGTCTCGAACTTAAGCTGCAGT
GACTCTCTTAAGGTAGCCTTGCAGAAGTTGGTCGTGAGGCACTGGGCAGGTAAGTATCAAGGTTACAAGA
CAGGTTTAAGGAGACCAATAGAAACTGGGCTTGTCGAGACAGAGAAGACTCTTGCGTTTCTGATAGGCAC
CTATTGGTCTTACTGACATCCACTTTGCCTTTCTCTCCACAGGTGTCCACTCCCAGTTCAATTACAGCTC
TTAAGGCTAGAGTACTTAATACGACTCACTATAGGCTAGCAATTGCGGCCACCATGGACGCACAAACACG
ACGACGTGAGCGTCGCGCTGAGAAACAAGCTCAATGGAAAGCTGCAAACGGTGGATCTCCTCCACATATG
GCTTACCCATACGATGTTCCAGATTACGCTCCTCCACTCGAGAATTCACGTCTGTGTACCCAACTCGAAG
GCCTGCAGAGCACAGTCACAGGCCACGTAGAACGTGCCCTTGAGACTCGGCACGAGCAGGAACAGCGGCG
GCTGGAGCGAGCACTGGCTGAGGGGCAGCAGCGGGGAGGGCAGCTGCAGGAGCAGCTGACACAACAGTTG
TCCCAAGCACTGTCGTCAGCTGTAGCTGGGCGGCTAGAGCGCAGCATACGGGATGAGATCAAGAAGACAG
TCCCTCCATGTGTCTCAAGGAGTCTGGAGCCTATGGCAGGCCAACTGAGCAACTCAGTGGCTACCAAGCT
CACAGCTGTGGAGGGCAGCATGAAAGAGAACATCTCCAAGCTGCTCAAGTCCAAGAACTTGACTGATGCC
ATCGCCCGAGCAGCTGCAGACACATTACAAGGGCCGATGCAGGCTGCCTACCGGGAAGCCTTCCAGAGTG
TGGTGCTGCCGGCCTTTGAGAAGAGCTGCCAGGCCATGTTCCAGCAAATCAATGATAGCTTCCGGCTGGG
GACACAGGAATACTTGCAGCAGCTAGAAAGCCACATGAAGAGCCGGAAGGCACGGGAACAGGAGGCCAGG
GAGCCTGTGCTAGCCCAGCTGCGGGGCCTGGTCAGCACACTGCAGAGTGCCACTGAGCAGATGGCAGCCA
CCGTGGCCGGCAGTGTTCGTGCTGAGGTGCAGCACCAGCTGCATGTGGCTGTGGGCAGCCTGCAGGAGTC
CATTTTAGCACAGGTACAGCGCATCGTTAAGGGTGAGGTGAGTGTGGCGCTCAAGGAGCAGCAGGCCGCC
GTCACCTCCAGCATCATGCAGGCCATGCGCTCAGCTGCTGGCACACCTGTCCCCTCTGCCCACCTTGACT
GCCAGGCCCAGCAATAGTCTAGAGTCGACCCGGGCGGCCGCTTCCCTTTAGTGAGGGTTAATGCTTCGAG
CAGACATGATAAGATACATTGATGAGTTTGGACAAACCACAACTAGAATGCAGTGAAAAAAATGCTTTAT
TTGTGAAATTTGTGATGCTATTGCTTTATTTGTAACCATTATAAGCTGCAATAAACAAGTTAACAACAAC
AATTGCATTCATTTTATGTTTCAGGTTCAGGGGGAGATGTGGGAGGTTTTTTAAAGCAAGTAAAACCTCT
ACAAATGTGGTAAAATCCGATAAGGATCGATCCGGGCTGGCGTAATAGCGAAGAGGCCCGCACCGATCGC
CCTTCCCAACAGTTGCGCAGCCTGAATGGCGAATGG
[124 nt withheld, positions 2487-2610]
C
[91 nt withheld, positions 2612-2702]
A
[49 nt withheld, positions 2704-2752]
CCTTTGACGTTGGAGTCCACGTTCTTT
[37 nt withheld, positions 2780-2816]
ACCCTATCTCGGTCTATTCTTTTGATTTATAAGGGATTTTGCCGATTTCGGCCTATTGGTTAAAAAATGA
GCTGATTTAACAAAAATTTAACGCGAATTTTAACAAAATATTAACGCTTACAATTTCCTGATGCGGTATT
TTCTCCTTACGCATCTGTGCGGTATTTCACACCGCATACGCGGATCTGCGCAGCACCATGGCCTGAAATA
ACCTCTGAAAGAGGAACTTGGTTAGGTACCTTCTGAGGCGGAAAGAACCAGCTGTGGAATGTGTGTCAGT
TAGGGTGTGGAAAGTCCCCAGGCTCCCCAGCAGGCAGAAGTATGCAAAGCATGCATCTCAATTAGTCAGC
AACCAGGTGTGGAAAGTCCCCAGGCTCCCCAGCAGGCAGAAGTATGCAAAGCATGCATCTCAATTAGTCA
GCAACCATAGTCCCGCCCCTAACTCCGCCCATCCCGCCCCTAACTCCGCCCAGTTCCGCCCATTCTCCGC
CCCATGGCTGACTAATTTTTTTTATTTATGCAGAGGCCGAGGCCGCCTCGGCCTCTGAGCTATTCCAGAA
GTAGTGAGGAGGCTTTTTTGGAGGCCTAGGCTTTTGCAAAAAGCTTGATTCTTCTGACACAACAGTCTCG
AACTTAAGGCTAGAGCCACCATGATTGAACAAGATGGATTGCACGCAGGTTCTCCGGCCGCTTGGGTGGA
GAGGCTATTCGGCTATGACTGGGCACAACAGACAATCGGCTGCTCTGATGCCGCCGTGTTCCGGCTGTCA
GCGCAGGGGCGCCCGGTTCTTTTTGTCAAGACCGACCTGTCCGGTGCCCTGAATGAACTGCAGGACGAGG
CAGCGCGGCTATCGTGGCTGGCCACGACGGGCGTTCCTTGCGCAGCTGTGCTCGACGTTGTCACTGAAGC
GGGAAGGGACTGGCTGCTATTGGGCGAAGTGCCGGGGCAGGATCTCCTGTCATCTCACCTTGCTCCTGCC
GAGAAAGTATCCATCATGGCTGATGCAATGCGGCGGCTGCATACGCTTGATCCGGCTACCTGCCCATTCG
ACCACCAAGCGAAACATCGCATCGAGCGAGCACGTACTCGGATGGAAGCCGGTCTTGTCGATCAGGATGA
TCTGGACGAAGAGCATCAGGGGCTCGCGCCAGCCGAACTGTTCGCCAGGCTCAAGGCGCGCATGCCCGAC
GGCGAGGATCTCGTCGTGACCCATGGCGATGCCTGCTTGCCGAATATCATGGTGGAAAATGGCCGCTTTT
CTGGATTCATCGACTGTGGCCGGCTGGGTGTGGCGGACCGCTATCAGGACATAGCGTTGGCTACCCGTGA
TATTGCTGAAGAGCTTGGCGGCGAATGGGCTGACCGCTTCCTCGTGCTTTACGGTATCGCCGCTCCCGAT
TCGCAGCGCATCGCCTTCTATCGCCTTCTTGACGAGTTCTTCTGAGCGGGACTCTGGGGTTCGAAATGAC
CGACCAAGCGACGCCCAACCTGCCATCACGATGGCCGCAATAAAATATCTTTATTTTCATTACATCTGTG
TGTTGGTTTTTTGTGTGAATCGATAGCGATAAGGATCCGCGTATGGTGCACTCTCAGTACAATCTGCTCT
GATGCCGCATAGTTAAGCCAGCCCCGACACCCGCCAACACCCGCTGACGCGCCCTGACGGGCTTGTCTGC
TCCCGGCATCCGCTTACAGACAAGCTGTGACCGTCTCCGGGAGCTGCATGTGTCAGAGGTTTTCACCGTC
ATCACCGAAACGCGCGAGACGAAAGGGCCTCGTGATACGCCTATTTTTATAGGTTAATGTCATGATAATA
ATGGTTTCTTAGACGTCAGGTGGCACTTTTCGGGGAAATGTGCGCGGAACCCCTATTTGTTTATTTTTCT
AAATACATTCAAATATGTATCCGCTCATGAGACAATAACCCTGATAAATGCTTCAATAATATTGAAAAAG
GAAGAGTATGAGTATTCAACATTTCCGTGTCGCCCTTATTCCCTTTTTTGCGGCATTTTGCCTTCCTGTT
TTTGCTCACCCAGAAACGCTGGTGAAAGTAAAAGATGCTGAAGATCAGTTGGGTGCACGAGTGGGTTACA
TCGAACTGGATCTCAACAGCGGTAAGATCCTTGAGAGTTTTCGCCCCGAAGAACGTTTTCCAATGATGAG
CACTTTTAAAGTTCTGCTATGTGGCGCGGTATTATCCCGTATTGACGCCGGGCAAGAGCAACTCGGTCGC
CGCATACACTATTCTCAGAATGACTTGGTTGAGTACTCACCAGTCACAGAAAAGCATCTTACGGATGGCA
TGACAGTAAGAGAATTATGCAGTGCTGCCATAACCATGAGTGATAACACTGCGGCCAACTTACTTCTGAC
AACGATCGGAGGACCGAAGGAGCTAACCGCTTTTTTGCACAACATGGGGGATCATGTAACTCGCCTTGAT
CGTTGGGAACCGGAGCTGAATGAAGCCATACCAAACGACGAGCGTGACACCACGATGCCTGTAGCAATGG
CAACAACGTTGCGCAAACTATTAACTGGCGAACTACTTACTCTAGCTTCCCGGCAACAATTAATAGACTG
GATGGAGGCGGATAAAGTTGCAGGACCACTTCTGCGCTCGGCCCTTCCGGCTGGCTGGTTTATTGCTGAT
AAATCTGGAGCCGGTGAGCGTGGGTCTCGCGGTATCATTGCAGCACTGGGGCCAGATGGTAAGCCCTCCC
GTATCGTAGTTATCTACACGACGGGGAGTCAGGCAACTATGGATGAACGAAATAGACAGATCGCTGAGAT
AGGTGCCTCACTGATTAAGCATTGGTAACTGTCAGACCAAGTTTACTCATATATACTTTAGATTGATTTA
AAACTTCATTTTTAATTTAAAAGGATCTAGGTGAAGATCCTTTTTGATAATCTCATGACCAAAATCCCTT
AACGTGAGTTTTCGTTCCACTGAGCGTCAGACCCCGTAGAAAAGATCAAAGGATCTTCTTGAGATCCTTT
TTTTCTGCGCGTAATCTGCTGCTTGCAAACAAAAAAACCACCGCTACCAGCGGTGGTTTGTTTGCCGGAT
CAAGAGCTACCAACTCTTTTTCCGAAGGTAACTGGCTTCAGCAGAGCGCAGATACCAAATACTGTTCTTC
TAGTGTAGCCGTAGTTAGGCCACCACTTCAAGAACTCTGTAGCACCGCCTACATACCTCGCTCTGCTAAT
CCTGTTACCAGTGGCTGCTGCCAGTGGCGATAAGTCGTGTCTTACCGGGTTGGACTCAAGACGATAGTTA
CCGGATAAGGCGCAGCGGTCGGGCTGAACGGGGGGTTCGTGCACACAGCCCAGCTTGGAGCGAACGACCT
ACACCGAACTGAGATACCTACAGCGTGAGCTATGAGAAAGCGCCACGCTTCCCGAAGGGAGAAAGGCGGA
CAGGTATCCGGTAAGCGGCAGGGTCGGAACAGGAGAGCGCACGAGGGAGCTTCCAGGGGGAAACGCCTGG
TATCTTTATAGTCCTGTCGGGTTTCGCCACCTCTGACTTGAGCGTCGATTTTTGTGATGCTCGTCAGGGG
GGCGGAGCCTATGGAAAAACGCCAGCAACGCGGCCTTTTTACGGTTCCTGGCCTTTTGCTGGCCTTTTGC
TCACATGGCTCGACAGATCT
